Addgene plasmid #61579: Ai95(RCL-GCaMP6f) targeting vector
Purpose: Target a Cre-dependent GCaMP6-fast expression cassette to the mouse Rosa26 locus
Depositing lab: Hongkui Zeng. Depositing organization: Allen Institute. Publication: Transgenic mice for intersectional targeting of neural sensors and effectors with high specificity and performance. Madisen L, Garner AR, Shimaoka D, Chuong AS, Klapoetke NC, Li L, van der Bourg A, Niino Y, Egolf L, Monetti C, Gu H, Mills M, Cheng A, Tasic B, Nguyen TN, Sunkin SM, Benucci A, Nagy A, Miyawaki A, Helmchen F, Empson RM, Knopfel T, Boyden ES, Reid RC, Carandini M, Zeng H. Neuron. 2015 Mar 4;85(5):942-58. doi: 10.1016/j.neuron.2015.02.022. PubMed 25741722.
Backbone
  Vector backbone: Rosa26 Targeting Vector
  Backbone size w/o insert (bp): 2881
  Total vector size (bp): 15455
  Vector type: Mouse Targeting, Cre/Lox
  Selectable markers: Neomycin (select with G418)
Growth in bacteria
  Bacterial resistance: Ampicillin, 100 μg/mL
  Growth temperature: 30°C
  Growth strain: Stbl2
  Copy number: High Copy
Gene/Insert
  Gene/Insert name: CAG-LSL-GCaMP6-fast
  Species: Synthetic
  Insert size (bp): 12574
  Promoter: CAG
  Cloning method: Restriction Enzyme; 5′ cloning site Sac1 (not destroyed); 3′ cloning site Cla (not destroyed)
  Sequencing primers: 5′ TCTTCGCTATTACGCCAGCT; 3′ AACAGCTATGACCATG
Terms and licenses: Academic/Nonprofit Terms; Industry Terms: Not Available to Industry
Depositor comments: The Zeng lab recommends amplifying this plasmid in 15 microg/ml kanamycin to reduce recombination. Addgene is not able to supply the plasmid under these selection conditions and the stab you receive will be under Amp selection. We recommend using the low conc. Kan selection and checking your plasmid prep for recombination.
How to cite: Ai95(RCL-GCaMP6f) targeting vector was a gift from Hongkui Zeng (Addgene plasmid # 61579 ; http://n2t.net/addgene:61579 ; RRID:Addgene_61579)
