[The description below was written by a language model from this plasmid's Addgene catalogue record and pLannotate feature annotations shown in this document.]
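Description:
Ai95(RCL-GCaMP6f) targeting vector is a 15.5 kb mouse gene-targeting plasmid designed to knock a Cre-dependent GCaMP6-fast calcium indicator cassette into the Rosa26 locus by homologous recombination. It is built on a small pBluescript-type backbone carrying a high-copy ColE1/pUC origin, an f1 origin, residual lac/lacZα elements with flanking T3 and T7 promoters, and an ampicillin resistance gene for propagation in E. coli. The depositor notes that the plasmid is prone to recombination. Because the neomycin cassette also carries the bacterial EM7 promoter, it confers kanamycin resistance in bacteria, which provides an alternative selection.

The roughly 12.6 kb insert is bracketed by a short left arm (about 1.1 kb) and a long right arm (about 4.3 kb), both from Rosa26 intron 1. Between them, the CAG promoter (CMV enhancer, chicken β-actin promoter and chimeric intron) is followed by a loxP-flanked stop cassette made of three tandem polyadenylation signals (synthetic, hGH and PGK), which terminates transcription before it reaches the reporter. Cre recombinase excises this block and allows strong expression of the GCaMP6f coding sequence, whose transcript is enhanced by a WPRE and terminated by the bGH poly(A) signal. Downstream, a PGK/EM7-driven NeoR/KanR gene with a PGK poly(A) signal allows G418 selection of targeted cells. It is flanked by φC31 attB and attP sites, which would permit removal of the marker by φC31 integrase.

The construct is used to generate a Cre-reporter mouse allele in which GCaMP6f expression is restricted to cell populations defined by a Cre driver, for example for calcium imaging of neural activity.
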