Features (pLannotate 1.2.2; 33 found; start..end, strand, type, name):
      3..1087    +  misc_feature   Rosa26 left arm: left homology arm from intron 1 of the mouse Rosa26 gene (Soriano, 1999)
   1181..1484    +  enhancer       CMV enhancer: human cytomegalovirus immediate early enhancer
   1486..1763    +  promoter       chicken β-actin promoter: No description available
   1765..2782    +  intron         chimeric intron: chimera between introns from chicken β-actin and rabbit β-globin
   2844..2877    +  protein_bind   loxP: Cre-mediated recombination occurs in the 8-bp core sequence (GCATACAT). Cre recombinase
   2955..3003    +  polyA_signal   poly(A) signal: synthetic polyadenylation signal
   3012..3488    +  polyA_signal   hGH poly(A) signal: human growth hormone polyadenylation signal
   3500..3961    +  polyA_signal   PGK poly(A) signal: mouse phosphoglycerate kinase 1 polyadenylation signal
   3988..4021    +  protein_bind   loxP: Cre-mediated recombination occurs in the 8-bp core sequence (GCATACAT). Cre recombinase
   4053..5403    +  CDS            GCaMP6f (fragment): improved fluorescent protein-based calcium sensor (Chen et al., 2013)
   5455..5485    +  misc_feature   MCS (fragment): pBluescript multiple cloning site
   5485..6073    +  misc_feature   WPRE: woodchuck hepatitis virus posttranscriptional regulatory element
   6074..6093    +  misc_feature   MCS (fragment): pBluescript multiple cloning site
   6094..6301    +  polyA_signal   bGH poly(A) signal: bovine growth hormone polyadenylation signal
   6309..6342    +  protein_bind   attB: minimal attB site for the φC31 integrase (Groth et al., 2000) phage φC31 integrase
   6364..6863    +  promoter       PGK promoter: mouse phosphoglycerate kinase 1 promoter
   6880..6927    +  promoter       EM7 promoter: synthetic bacterial promoter&nbsp
   6955..7758    +  CDS            NeoR/KanR: aminoglycoside phosphotransferase from Tn5; aph(3')-II (or nptII); confers resistance to neomycin, kanamycin, and G418 (Geneticin®)
   7768..8229    +  polyA_signal   PGK poly(A) signal: mouse phosphoglycerate kinase 1 polyadenylation signal
   8246..8284    +  protein_bind   phage φC31 attP (fragment): attachment site of phage φC31 phage φC31 integrase
   8293..12562   +  misc_feature   Rosa26 right arm: right homology arm from intron 1 of the mouse Rosa26 gene (Soriano, 1999)
  12575..12594   +  misc_feature   MCS (fragment): pBluescript multiple cloning site
  12607..12625   -  promoter       T3 promoter: promoter for bacteriophage T3 RNA polymerase
  12668..12690   -  protein_bind   lac operator (fragment): The lac repressor binds to the lac operator to inhibit transcription in E. coli. This inhibition can be relieved by adding lactose or isopropyl-β-D-thiogalactopyranoside (IPTG). lac repressor encoded by lacI
  12694..12724   -  promoter       lac promoter: promoter for the E. coli lac operon
  12739..12760   -  protein_bind   CAP binding site: CAP binding activates transcription in the presence of cAMP. E. coli catabolite activator protein
  12773..12865   -  CDS            lacI (fragment): lac repressor; lacI; The lac repressor binds to the lac operator to inhibit transcription in E. coli. This inhibition can be relieved by adding lactose or isopropyl-β-D-thiogalactopyranoside (IPTG).
  13048..13636   -  rep_origin     ori: high-copy-number ColE1/pMB1/pBR322/pUC origin of replication
  13807..14667   -  CDS            AmpR: β-lactamase; bla; confers resistance to ampicillin, carbenicillin, and related antibiotics
  14668..14772   -  promoter       AmpR promoter: bla
  14825..15253   -  rep_origin     f1 ori (sequence partly withheld): f1 bacteriophage origin of replication; arrow indicates direction of (+) strand synthesis
  15258..15413   -  CDS            lacZα (fragment): LacZα fragment of β-galactosidase; lacZ fragment
  15421..15439   +  promoter       T7 promoter: promoter for bacteriophage T7 RNA polymerase
>Addgene plasmid #61579 | Ai95(RCL-GCaMP6f) targeting vector | depositor full sequence | sequence record 100362 | Ai95(RCL-GCaMP6f) targeting vector sequence 15455 bps
CCGCGGCAGGCCCTCCGAGCGTGGTGGAGCCGTTCTGTGAGACAGCCGGGTACGAGTCGTGACGCTGGAA
GGGGCAAGCGGGTGGTGGGCAGGAATGCGGTCCGCCCTGCAGCAACCGGAGGGGGAGGGAGAAGGGAGCG
GAAAAGTCTCCACCGGACGCGGCCATGGCTCGGGGGGGGGGGGGCAGCGGAGGASCGCTTCCGGCCGACG
TCTCGTCGCTGATTGGCTTYTTTTCCTCCCGCCGTGTGTGAAAACACAAATGGCGTGTTTTGGTTGGCGT
AAGGCGCCTGTCAGTTAACGGCAGCCGGAGTGCGCAGCCGCCGGCAGCCTCGCTCTGCCCACTGGGTGGG
GCGGGAGGTAGGTGGGGTGAGGCGAGCTGNACGTGCGGGCGCGGTCGGCCTCTGGCGGGGCGGGGGAGGG
GAGGGAGGGTCAGCGAAAGTAGCTCGCGCGCGAGCGGCCGCCCACCCTCCCCTTCCTCTGGGGGAGTCGT
TTTACCCGCCGCCGGCCGGGCCTCGTCGTCTGATTGGCTCTCGGGGCCCAGAAAACTGGCCCTTGCCATT
GGCTCGTGTTCGTGCAAGTTGAGTCCATCCGCCGGCCAGCGGGGGCGGCGAGGAGGCGCTCCCAGGTTCC
GGCCCTCCCCTCGGCCCCGCGCCGCAGAGTCTGGCCGCGCGCCCCTGCGCAACGTGGCAGGAAGCGCGCG
CTGGGGGCGGGGACGGGCAGTAGGGCTGAGCGGCTGCGGGGCGGGTGCAAGCACGTTTCCGACTTGAGTT
GCCTCAAGAGGGGCGTGCTGAGCCAGACCTCCATCGCGCACTCCGGGGAGTGGAGGGAAGGAGCGAGGGC
TCAGTTGGGCTGTTTTGGAGGCAGGAAGCACTTGCTCTCCCAAAGTCGCTCTGAGTTGTTATCAGTAAGG
GAGCTGCAGTGGAGTAGGCGGGGAGAAGGCCGCACCCTTCTCCGGAGGGGGGAGGGGAGTGTTGCAATAC
CTTTCTGGGAGTTCTCTGCTGCCTCCTGGCTTCTGAGGACCGCCCTGGGCCTGGGAGAATCCCTTGCCCC
CTCTTCCCCTCGTGATCTGCAACTCCAGTCTTTCTAGTTAATTAACCGTTTAAACAATTCTGCAGGAATC
TAGTTATTAATAGTAATCAATTACGGGGTCATTAGTTCATAGCCCATATATGGAGTTCCGCGTTACATAA
CTTACGGTAAATGGCCCGCCTGGCTGACCGCCCAACGACCCCCGCCCATTGACGTCAATAATGACGTATG
TTCCCATAGTAACGCCAATAGGGACTTTCCATTGACGTCAATGGGTGGAGTATTTACGGTAAACTGCCCA
CTTGGCAGTACATCAAGTGTATCATATGCCAAGTACGCCCCCTATTGACGTCAATGACGGTAAATGGCCC
GCCTGGCATTATGCCCAGTACATGACCTTATGGGACTTTCCTACTTGGCAGTACATCTACGTATTAGTCA
TCGCTATTACCATGGTCGAGGTGAGCCCCACGTTCTGCTTCACTCTCCCCATCTCCCCCCCCTCCCCACC
CCCAATTTTGTATTTATTTATTTTTTAATTATTTTGTGCAGCGATGGGGGCGGGGGGGGGGGGGGGGCGC
GCGCCAGGCGGGGCGGGGCGGGGCGAGGGGCGGGGCGGGGCGAGGCGGAGAGGTGCGGCGGCAGCCAATC
AGAGCGGCGCGCTCCGAAAGTTTCCTTTTATGGCGAGGCGGCGGCGGCGGCGGCCCTATAAAAAGCGAAG
CGCGCGGCGGGCGGGGAGTCGCTGCGACGCTGCCTTCGCCCCGTGCCCCGCTCCGCCGCCGCCTCGCGCC
GCCCGCCCCGGCTCTGACTGACCGCGTTACTCCCACAGGTGAGCGGGCGGGACGGCCCTTCTCCTCCGGG
CTGTAATTAGCGCTTGGTTTAATGACGGCTTGTTTCTTTTCTGTGGCTGCGTGAAAGCCTTGAGGGGCTC
CGGGAGGGCCCTTTGTGCGGGGGGAGCGGCTCGGGGGGTGCGTGCGTGTGTGTGTGCGTGGGGAGCGCCG
CGTGCGGCTCCGCGCTGCCCGGCGGCTGTGAGCGCTGCGGGCGCGGCGCGGGGCTTTGTGCGCTCCGCAG
TGTGCGCGAGGGGAGCGCGGCCGGGGGCGGTGCCCCGCGGTGCGGGGGGGGCTGCGAGGGGAACAAAGGC
TGCGTGCGGGGTGTGTGCGTGGGGGGGTGAGCAGGGGGTGTGGGCGCGTCGGTCGGGCTGCAACCCCCCC
TGCACCCCCCTCCCCGAGTTGCTGAGCACGGCCCGGCTTCGGGTGCGGGGCTCCGTACGGGGCGTGGCGC
GGGGCTCGCCGTGCCGGGCGGGGGGTGGCGGCAGGTGGGGGTGCCGGGCGGGGCGGGGCCGCCTCGGGCC
GGGGAGGGCTCGGGGGAGGGGCGCGGCGGCCCCCGGAGCGCCGGCGGCTGTCGAGGCGCGGCGAGCCGCA
GCCATTGCCTTTTATGGTAATCGTGCGAGAGGGCGCAGGGACTTCCTTTGTCCCAAATCTGTGCGGAGCC
GAAATCTGGGAGGCGCCGCCGCACCCCCTCTAGCGGGCGCGGGGCGAAGCGGTGCGGCGCCGGCAGGAAG
GAAATGGGCGGGGAGGGCCTTCGTGCGTCGCCGCGCCGCCGTCCCCTTCTCCCTCTCCAGCCTCGGGGCT
GTCCGCGGGGGGACGGCTGCCTTCGGGGGGGACGGGGCAGGGCGGGGTTCGGCTTCTGGCGTGTGACCGG
CGGCTCTAGAGCCTCTGCTAACCATGTTCATGCCTTCTTCTTTTTCCTACAGCTCCTGGGCAACGTGCTG
GTTATTGTGCTGTCTCATCATTTTGGCAAAGAATTTTCGAAATATAACTTCGTATAGCATACATTATACG
AAGTTATTCGCGAGTGAATAAATGAAAGCTTGCAGATCCCCTCAGCACCATGGCTAGCGGCAGCCTCGGA
GTTTGAATAGATAGAATAAAATATCTTTATTTTCATTCCATCTGTGTGTTGGTTTTTTGTGTGAGATCTA
CGGGTGGCATCCCTGTGACCCCTCCCCAGTGCCTCTCCTGGCCCTGGAAGTTGCCACTCCAGTGCCCACC
AGCCTTGTCCTAATAAAATTAAGTTGCATCATTTTGTCTGACTAGGTGTCCTTCTATAATATTATGGGGT
GGAGGGGGGTGGTATGGAGCAAGGGGCAAGTTGGGAAGACAACCTGTAGGGCCTGCGGGGTCTATTGGGA
ACCAAGCTGGAGTGCAGTGGCACAATCTTGGCTCACTGCAATCTCCGCCTCCTGGGTTCAAGCGATTCTC
CTGCCTCAGGCTCCCGAGTTGTTGGGATTCCAGGCATGCATGACCAGGCTCAGCTAATTTTTGTTTTTTT
GGTAGAGACGGGGTTTCACCATATTGGCCAGGCTGGTCTCCAACTCCTAATCTCAGGTGATCTACCCACC
TTGGCCTCCCAAATTGCTGGGATTACAGGCGTGAACCACTGCTCCCTTCCCTGTCCTTCTGCCTCAGCGC
TGTAAGTCTGCAGAAATTGATGATCTATTAAACAATAAAGATGTCCACTAAAATGGAAGTTTTTCCTGTC
ATACTTTGTTAAGAAGGGTGAGAACAGAGTACCTACATTTTGAATGGAAGGATTGGAGCTACGGGGGTGG
GGGTGGGGTGGGATTAGATAAATGCCTGCTCTTTACTGAAGGCTCTTTACTATTGCTTTATGATAATGTT
TCATAGTTGGATATCATAATTTAAACAAGCAAAACCAAATTAAGGGCCAGCTCATTCCTCCCACTCATGA
TCTATAGATCTATAGATCTCTCGTGGGATCATTGTTTTTCTCTTGATTCCCACTTTGTGGTTCTAAGTAC
TGTGGTTTCCAAATGTGTCAGTTTCATAGCCTGAAGAACGAGATCAGCAGCCTCTGTTCCACATACACTT
CATTCTCAGTATTGTTTTGCCAAGTTCTAATTCCATCAGAAAGCTTTTAATTAACTGAATAGCTAACATA
ACTTCGTATAGCATACATTATACGAAGTTATCACGCGCCATTTGGGAACCGGTGCCGCCACCATGGGTTC
TCATCATCATCATCATCATGGTATGGCTAGCATGACTGGTGGACAGCAAATGGGTCGGGATCTGTACGAC
GATGACGATAAGGATCTCGCCACCATGGTCGACTCATCACGTCGTAAGTGGAATAAGACAGGTCACGCAG
TCAGAGCTATAGGTCGGCTGAGCTCACTCGAGAACGTCTATATCAAGGCCGACAAGCAGAAGAACGGCAT
CAAGGCGAACTTCAAGATCCGCCACAACATCGAGGACGGCGGCGTGCAGCTCGCCTACCACTACCAGCAG
AACACCCCCATCGGCGACGGCCCCGTGCTGCTGCCCGACAACCACTACCTGAGCGTGCAGTCCAAACTTT
CGAAAGACCCCAACGAGAAGCGCGATCACATGGTCCTGCTGGAGTTCGTGACCGCCGCCGGGATCACTCT
CGGCATGGACGAGCTGTACAAGGGCGGTACCGGAGGGAGCATGGTGAGCAAGGGCGAGGAGCTGTTCACC
GGGGTGGTGCCCATCCTGGTCGAGCTGGACGGCGACGTAAACGGCCACAAGTTCAGCGTGTCCGGCGAGG
GTGAGGGCGATGCCACCTACGGCAAGCTGACCCTGAAGTTCATCTGCACCACCGGCAAGCTGCCCGTGCC
CTGGCCCACCCTCGTGACCACCCTGACCTACGGCGTGCAGTGCTTCAGCCGCTACCCCGACCACATGAAG
CAGCACGACTTCTTCAAGTCCGCCATGCCCGAAGGCTACATCCAGGAGCGCACCATCTTCTTCAAGGACG
ACGGCAACTACAAGACCCGCGCCGAGGTGAAGTTCGAGGGCGACACCCTGGTGAACCGCATCGAGCTGAA
GGGCATCGACTTCAAGGAGGACGGCAACATCCTGGGGCACAAGCTGGAGTACAACCTGCCGGACCAACTG
ACTGAAGAGCAGATCGCAGAATTTAAAGAGGAATTCTCCCTATTTGACAAGGACGGGGATGGGACAATAA
CAACCAAGGAGCTGGGGACGGTGATGCGGTCTCTGGGGCAGAACCCCACAGAAGCAGAGCTGCAGGACAT
GATCAATGAAGTAGATGCCGACGGTGACGGCACAATCGACTTCCCTGAGTTCCTGACAATGATGGCAAGA
AAAATGAAATACAGGGACACGGAAGAAGAAATTAGAGAAGCGTTCGGTGTGTTTGATAAGGATGGCAATG
GCTACATCAGTGCAGCAGAGCTTCGCCACGTGATGACAAACCTTGGAGAGAAGTTAACAGATGAAGAGGT
TGATGAAATGATCAGGGAAGCAGACATCGATGGGGATGGTCAGGTAAACTACGAAGAGTTTGTACAAATG
ATGACAGCGAAGTAAGGTGTACAAAGATAAATGGCGCGTTAAGTGCAACACGTGAAGGCCGGCCCTGCAG
GAATTCGATATCAAGCTTATCGATAATCAACCTCTGGATTACAAAATTTGTGAAAGATTGACTGGTATTC
TTAACTATGTTGCTCCTTTTACGCTATGTGGATACGCTGCTTTAATGCCTTTGTATCATGCTATTGCTTC
CCGTATGGCTTTCATTTTCTCCTCCTTGTATAAATCCTGGTTGCTGTCTCTTTATGAGGAGTTGTGGCCC
GTTGTCAGGCAACGTGGCGTGGTGTGCACTGTGTTTGCTGACGCAACCCCCACTGGTTGGGGCATTGCCA
CCACCTGTCAGCTCCTTTCCGGGACTTTCGCTTTCCCCCTCCCTATTGCCACGGCGGAACTCATCGCCGC
CTGCCTTGCCCGCTGCTGGACAGGGGCTCGGCTGTTGGGCACTGACAATTCCGTGGTGTTGTCGGGGAAA
TCATCGTCCTTTCCTTGGCTGCTCGCCTGTGTTGCCACCTGGATTCTGCGCGGGACGTCCTTCTGCTACG
TCCCTTCGGCCCTCAATCCAGCGGACCTTCCTTCCCGCGGCCTGCTGCCGGCTCTGCGGCCTCTTCCGCG
TCTTCGCCTTCGCCCTCAGACGAGTCGGATCTCCCTTTGGGCCGCCTCCCCGCATCGATACCGTCGACCT
CGACTGTGCCTTCTAGTTGCCAGCCATCTGTTGTTTGCCCCTCCCCCGTGCCTTCCTTGACCCTGGAAGG
TGCCACTCCCACTGTCCTTTCCTAATAAAATGAGGAAATTGCATCGCATTGTCTGAGTAGGTGTCATTCT
ATTCTGGGGGGTGGGGTGGGGCAGGACAGCAAGGGGGAGGATTGGGAAGACAATAGCAGGCATGCTGGGG
AACTAGTGGTGCCAGGGCGTGCCCTTGGGCTCCCCGGGCGCGGCGGCCGCATCGAATTCTACCGGGTAGG
GGAGGCGCTTTTCCCAAGGCAGTCTGGAGCATGCGCTTTAGCAGCCCCGCTGGGCACTTGGCGCTACACA
AGTGGCCTCTGGCCTCGCACACATTCCACATCCACCGGTAGGCGCCAACCGGCTCCGTTCTTTGGTGGCC
CCTTCGCGCCACCTTCTACTCCTCCCCTAGTCAGGAAGTTCCCCCCCGCCCCGCAGCTCGCGTCGTGCAG
GACGTGACAAATGGAAGTAGCACGTCTCACTAGTCTCGTGCAGATGGACAGCACCGCTGAGCAATGGAAG
CGGGTAGGCCTTTGGGGCAGCGGCCAATAGCAGCTTTGCTCCTTCGCTTTCTGGGCTCAGAGGCTGGGAA
GGGGTGGGTCCGGGGGCGGGCTCAGGGGCGGGCTCAGGGGCGGGGCGGGCGCCCGAAGGTCCTCCGGAGG
CCCGGCATTCTGCACGCTTCAAAAGCGCACGTCTGCCGCGCTGTTCTCCTCTTCCTCATCTCCGGGCCTT
TCGACCTGCAGCAGCACGTGTTGACAATTAATCATCGGCATAGTATATCGGCATAGTATAATACGACAAG
GTGAGGAACTAAACCGCTAGCACCATGGGATCGGCCATTGAACAAGATGGATTGCACGCAGGTTCTCCGG
CCGCTTGGGTGGAGAGGCTATTCGGCTATGACTGGGCACAACAGACGATCGGCTGCTCTGATGCCGCCGT
GTTCCGGCTGTCAGCGCAGGGGCGCCCGGTTCTTTTTGTCAAGACCGACCTGTCCGGTGCCCTGAATGAA
CTGCAGGACGAGGCAGCGCGGCTATCGTGGCTGGCCACGACGGGCGTTCCTTGCGCAGCTGTGCTCGACG
TTGTCACTGAAGCGGGAAGGGACTGGCTGCTATTGGGCGAAGTGCCGGGGCAGGATCTCCTGTCATCTCA
CCTTGCTCCTGCCGAGAAAGTATCCATCATGGCTGATGCAATGCGGCGGCTGCATACGCTTGATCCGGCT
ACCTGCCCATTCGACCACCAAGCGAAACATCGCATCGAGCGAGCACGTACTCGGATGGAAGCCGGTCTTG
TCGATCAGGATGATCTGGACGAAGAGCATCAGGGGCTCGCGCCAGCCGAACTGTTCGCCAGGCTCAAGGC
GCGCATGCCCGACGGCGAGGATCTCGTCGTGACCCATGGCGATGCCTGCTTGCCGAATATCATGGTGGAA
AATGGCCGCTTTTCTGGATTCATCGACTGTGGCCGGCTGGGTGTGGCGGACCGCTATCAGGACATAGCGT
TGGCTACCCGTGATATTGCTGAAGAGCTTGGCGGCGAATGGGCTGACCGCTTCCTCGTGCTTTACGGTAT
CGCCGCTCCCGATTCGCAGCGCATCGCCTTCTATCGCCTTCTTGACGAGTTCTTCTGAGGGGATCCGCTG
TAAGTCTGCAGAAATTGATGATCTATTAAACAATAAAGATGTCCACTAAAATGGAAGTTTTTCCTGTCAT
ACTTTGTTAAGAAGGGTGAGAACAGAGTACCTACATTTTGAATGGAAGGATTGGAGCTACGGGGGTGGGG
GTGGGGTGGGATTAGATAAATGCCTGCTCTTTACTGAAGGCTCTTTACTATTGCTTTATGATAATGTTTC
ATAGTTGGATATCATAATTTAAACAAGCAAAACCAAATTAAGGGCCAGCTCATTCCTCCCACTCATGATC
TATAGATCTATAGATCTCTCGTGGGATCATTGTTTTTCTCTTGATTCCCACTTTGTGGTTCTAAGTACTG
TGGTTTCCAAATGTGTCAGTTTCATAGCCTGAAGAACGAGATCAGCAGCCTCTGTTCCACATACACTTCA
TTCTCAGTATTGTTTTGCCAAGTTCTAATTCCATCAGAAAGCTTGCAGAAGATCTCCCCAACTGGGGTAA
CCTTTGAGTTCTCTCAGTTGGGGGGGCGCGCCCTAGAAGATGGGCGGGAGTCTTCTGGGCAGGCTTAAAG
GCTAACCTGGTGTGTGGGCGTTGTCCTGCAGGGGAATTGAACAGGTGTAAAATTGGAGGGACAAGACTTC
CCACAGATTTTCGGTTTTGTCGGGAAGTTTTTTAATAGGGGCAAATAGGAAAATGGAGGATAGGAGTCAT
CTGGGGTTTATGCAGCAAAACTACAGGTATATTGCTTGTATCCGCCTCGGAGATTTCCATGAGGAGATAA
AGACATGTCACCCGAGTTTATACTCTCCTGCTTAGATCCTACTACAGTATGAAATACAGTGTYGCGAGGT
AGACTATGTAAGCAGATTTAATCATTTTAAAGAGCCCAGTACTTCATATCCATTTCTCCCGCTCCTTCTG
CAGCCTTATCAAAAGGTATTTAGAACACTCATTTTAGCCCCATTTTCATTTATTATACTGGCTTATCCAA
CCCCTAGACAGAGCATTGGCATTTTCCCTTTCCTGATCTTAGAAGTCTGATGACTCATGAAACCAGACAG
ATTAGTTACATACACCACAAATCGAGGCTGTAGCTGGGGCCTCAACACTGCAGTTCTTTTATAACTCCTT
AGTACACTTTTTGTTGATCCTTTGCCTTGATCCTTAATTTTCAGTGTCTATCACCTCTCCCGTCAGGTGG
TGTTCCACATTTGGGCCTATTCTCAGTCCAGGGAGTTTTACAACAATAGATGTATTGAGAATCCAACCTA
AAGCTTAACTTTCCACTCCCATGAATGCCTCTCTCCTTTTTCTCCATTATAACTGAGCTATWACCATTAA
TGGTTTCAGGTGGATGTCTCCTCCCCCAATATACCTGATGTATCTACATATTGCCAGGCTGATATTTTAA
GACATWAAAGGTATATTTCATTATTGAGCCACATGGTATTGATTACTGCTACTAAAATTTTGTCATTGTA
CACATCTGTAAAAGGTGGTTCCTTTTGGAATGCAAAGTTCAGGTGTTTGTTGTCTTTCCTGACCTAAGGT
CTTGTGAGCTTGTATTTTTTCTATTTAAGCAGTGCTTTCTCTTGGACTGGCTTGACTCATGGCATTCTAC
ACGTTATTGCTGGTCTAAATGTGATTTTGCCAAGCTTCTTCAGGACCTATAATTTTGCTTGACTTGTAGC
CAAACACAAGTAAAATGATTAAGCAACAAATGTATTTGTGAAGCTTGGTTTTTAGGTTGTTGTGTTGTGT
GTGCTTGTGCTCTATAATAATACTATCCAGGGGCTGGAGAGGTGGCTCGGAGTTCAAGAGCACAGACTGC
TCTTCCAGAAGTCCTGAGTTCAATTCCCAGCAACCACATGGTGGCTCACAACCATCTGTAATGGGATCTG
ATGCCCTCTTCTGGTGTGTCTGAAGACCACAAGTGTATTCACATTAAATAAATAATCCTCCTTCTTCTTC
TTTTTTTTTTTTTAAAGAGAATWCTGTCTCCAGTAGAATTACTGAAGTAATGAAATACTTTGTGTTTGTT
CCAATATGGWAGCCAATAATCAAATACTCTTWAGCACTGGAAATGTACCAAGGAACTATTTTATTTAAGT
GWACTGTGGACAGAGGAGCCATAACTGCAGACTTGTGGGATACAGAAGACCAATGCAGACTTAATGTCTT
TTCTCTTACACTAAGCAATAAAGAAATAAAAATTGAACTTCTAGTATCCTATTTGTTAAACTGCTAGCTT
TACTAACTTTTGTGCTTCATCTATACAAAGCTGAAAGCTAAGTCTGCAGCCATTACTAAACATGAAAGCA
AGTAATGATAATTTTGGATTTCAAAAATGTAGGGCCAGAGTTTAGCCAGCCAGTGGTGGTGCTTGCCTTT
ATGCCTTAATCCCAGCACTCTGGAGGCAGAGACAGGCAGATCTCTGAGTTTGAGCCCAGCCTGGTCTACA
CATCAAGTTCTATCTAGGATAGCCAGGAATACACACAGAAACCCTGTTGGGGAGGGGGGCTCTGAGATTT
CATAAAATTATAATTGAAGCATTCCCTAATGAGCCACTATGGATGTGGCTAAATCCGTCTACCTTTCTGA
TGAGATTTGGGTATTATTTTTTCTGTCTCTGCTGTTGGTTGGGTCTTTTGACACTGTGGGCTTTCTTAAA
GCCTCCTTCCCTGCCATGTGGTCTCTTGTTTGCTACTAACTTCCCATGGCTTAAATGGCATGGCTTTTTG
CCTTCTAAGGGCAGCTGCTGAGWTTTGCAGCCTGATTTCCAGGGTGGGGTTGGGAAATCTTTCAAACACT
AAAATTGTCCTTTAATTTTTTTTTAAAAAATGGGTTATATAATAAACCTCATAAAATAGTTATGAGGAGT
GAGGTGGACTAATATTAATGAGTCCCTCCCCTATAAAAGAGCTATTAAGGCTTTTTGTCTTATACTAACT
TTTTTTTTAAATGTGGTATCTTTAGAACCAAGGGTCTTAGAGTTTTAGTATACAGAAACTGTTGCATCGC
TTAATCAGATTTTCTAGTTTCAAATCCAGAGAATCCAAATTCTTCACAGCCAAAGTCAAATTAAGAATTT
CTGACTTTAATGTTATTTGCTACTGTGAATATAAAATGATAGCTTTTCCTGAGGCAGGGTCTCACTATGT
ATCTCTGCCTGATCTGCAACAAGATATGTAGACTAAAGTTCTGCCTGCTTTTGTCTCCTGAATACTAAGG
TTAAAATGTAGTAATACTTTTGGAACTTGCAGGTCAGATTCTTTTATAGGGGACACACTAAGGGAGCTTG
GGTGATAGTTGGTAAATGTGTTTAAGTGATGAAAACTTGAATTATTATCACCGCAACCTACTTTTTAAAA
AAAAAAGCCAGGCCTGTTAGAGCATGCTAAGGGATCCCTAGGACTTGCTGAGCACACAAGAGTAGTACTT
GGCAGGCTCCTGGTGAGAGCATATTTCAAAAAACAAGGCAGACAACCAAGAAACTACAGTAAGGTTACCT
GTCTTTAACCATCTGCATATACACAGGGATATTAAAATATTCCAAATAATATTTCATTCAAGTTTTCCCC
CATCAAATTGGGACATGGATTTCTCCGGTGAATAGGCAGAGTTGGAAACTAAACAAATGTTGGTTTTGTG
ATTTGTGAAATTGTTTTCAAGTGATAGTTAAAGCCCATGAGATACAGAACAAAGCTGCTATTTCGAGGTC
TCTTGGTTATACTCAGAAGCACTTCTTTGGGTTTCCCTGCACTATCCTGATCATGTGCTAGGCCTWCCTT
AGGCTGATTGTTGTTCAAATAACTTAAGTTTCCTGTCAGGTGATGTCATATGATTTCATATATCAAGGCA
AAACATGTTATATATGTTAAACATTTGKACTTAATGTGAAAGTTAGGTCTTTGTGGGTTTTGATTTTAAT
TTCAAAACCTGAGCTAAATAAGTCATTTTACATGTCTTACATTTGGTGAATTGTATATTGTGGTTTGCAG
GCAAGACTCTCTGACCTAGTAACCCTCCTATAGAGCACTTTGCTGGGTCACAAGTCTAGGAGTCAAGCAT
TTCACCTTGAAGTTGAGACGTTTTGTTAGTGTATACTAGTTATATGTTGGAGGACATGTTTATCCAGAAG
ATATTCAGGACTATTTTTGACTGGGCTAAGGAATTGATTCTGATTAGCACTGTTAGTGAGCATTGAGTGG
CCTTTAGGCTTGAATTGGAGTCACTTGTATATCTCAAATAATGCTGGCCTTTTTTWAAAAGCCCTTGTTC
TTTATCACCCTGTTTTCTACATAATTTTTGTTCAAAGAAATACTTGTTTGGATCTCCTTTTGACAACAAT
AGCATGTTTTCAAGCCATATTTTTTTTCCTTTTTTTTTTTTTTTTTGGTTTTTCGAGACAGGGTTTCTCT
GTATAGCCCTGGCTGTCCTGGAACTCACTTTGTAGACCAGGCTGGCCTCGAACTCAGAAATCCGCCTGCC
TCTGCCTCCTGAGTGCCGGGATTAAAGGCGTGCACCACCACGCCTGGCTAAGTTGGATATTTTGTATATA
ACTATAACCAATACTAACTCCACTGGGTGGATTTTTAATTCAGTCAGTAGTCTTAAGTGGTCTTTATTGG
CCCTTATTAAAATCTACTGTTCACTCTAACAGAGGCTGTTGGACTAGTGGSACTAAGCAACTTCCTACGG
ATATACTAGCAGATAAGGGTCAGGGATAGAAACTAGTCTAGCGTTTTGTATACCTACCAGCTTATACTAC
CTTGTTCTGATAGAAATATTTAGGACATCTAGCTTATCGATCCGTCGAGGGGGGGCCCGGTACCCAGCTT
TTGTTCCCTTTAGTGAGGGTTAATTGCGCGCTTGGCGTAATCATGGTCATAGCTGTTTCCTGTGTGAAAT
TGTTATCCGCTCACAATTCCACACAACATACGAGCCGGAAGCATAAAGTGTAAAGCCTGGGGTGCCTAAT
GAGTGAGCTAACTCACATTAATTGCGTTGCGCTCACTGCCCGCTTTCCAGTCGGGAAACCTGTCGTGCCA
GCTGCATTAATGAATCGGCCAACGCGCGGGGAGAGGCGGTTTGCGTATTGGGCGCTCTTCCGCTTCCTCG
CTCACTGACTCGCTGCGCTCGGTCGTTCGGCTGCGGCGAGCGGTATCAGCTCACTCAAAGGCGGTAATAC
GGTTATCCACAGAATCAGGGGATAACGCAGGAAAGAACATGTGAGCAAAAGGCCAGCAAAAGGCCAGGAA
CCGTAAAAAGGCCGCGTTGCTGGCGTTTTTCCATAGGCTCCGCCCCCCTGACGAGCATCACAAAAATCGA
CGCTCAAGTCAGAGGTGGCGAAACCCGACAGGACTATAAAGATACCAGGCGTTTCCCCCTGGAAGCTCCC
TCGTGCGCTCTCCTGTTCCGACCCTGCCGCTTACCGGATACCTGTCCGCCTTTCTCCCTTCGGGAAGCGT
GGCGCTTTCTCATAGCTCACGCTGTAGGTATCTCAGTTCGGTGTAGGTCGTTCGCTCCAAGCTGGGCTGT
GTGCACGAACCCCCCGTTCAGCCCGACCGCTGCGCCTTATCCGGTAACTATCGTCTTGAGTCCAACCCGG
TAAGACACGACTTATCGCCACTGGCAGCAGCCACTGGTAACAGGATTAGCAGAGCGAGGTATGTAGGCGG
TGCTACAGAGTTCTTGAAGTGGTGGCCTAACTACGGCTACACTAGAAGGACAGTATTTGGTATCTGCGCT
CTGCTGAAGCCAGTTACCTTCGGAAAAAGAGTTGGTAGCTCTTGATCCGGCAAACAAACCACCGCTGGTA
GCGGTGGTTTTTTTGTTTGCAAGCAGCAGATTACGCGCAGAAAAAAAGGATCTCAAGAAGATCCTTTGAT
CTTTTCTACGGGGTCTGACGCTCAGTGGAACGAAAACTCACGTTAAGGGATTTTGGTCATGAGATTATCA
AAAAGGATCTTCACCTAGATCCTTTTAAATTAAAAATGAAGTTTTAAATCAATCTAAAGTATATATGAGT
AAACTTGGTCTGACAGTTACCAATGCTTAATCAGTGAGGCACCTATCTCAGCGATCTGTCTATTTCGTTC
ATCCATAGTTGCCTGACTCCCCGTCGTGTAGATAACTACGATACGGGAGGGCTTACCATCTGGCCCCAGT
GCTGCAATGATACCGCGAGACCCACGCTCACCGGCTCCAGATTTATCAGCAATAAACCAGCCAGCCGGAA
GGGCCGAGCGCAGAAGTGGTCCTGCAACTTTATCCGCCTCCATCCAGTCTATTAATTGTTGCCGGGAAGC
TAGAGTAAGTAGTTCGCCAGTTAATAGTTTGCGCAACGTTGTTGCCATTGCTACAGGCATCGTGGTGTCA
CGCTCGTCGTTTGGTATGGCTTCATTCAGCTCCGGTTCCCAACGATCAAGGCGAGTTACATGATCCCCCA
TGTTGTGCAAAAAAGCGGTTAGCTCCTTCGGTCCTCCGATCGTTGTCAGAAGTAAGTTGGCCGCAGTGTT
ATCACTCATGGTTATGGCAGCACTGCATAATTCTCTTACTGTCATGCCATCCGTAAGATGCTTTTCTGTG
ACTGGTGAGTACTCAACCAAGTCATTCTGAGAATAGTGTATGCGGCGACCGAGTTGCTCTTGCCCGGCGT
CAATACGGGATAATACCGCGCCACATAGCAGAACTTTAAAAGTGCTCATCATTGGAAAACGTTCTTCGGG
GCGAAAACTCTCAAGGATCTTACCGCTGTTGAGATCCAGTTCGATGTAACCCACTCGTGCACCCAACTGA
TCTTCAGCATCTTTTACTTTCACCAGCGTTTCTGGGTGAGCAAAAACAGGAAGGCAAAATGCCGCAAAAA
AGGGAATAAGGGCGACACGGAAATGTTGAATACTCATACTCTTCCTTTTTCAATATTATTGAAGCATTTA
TCAGGGTTATTGTCTCATGAGCGGATACATATTTGAATGTATTTAGAAAAATAAACAAATAGGGGTTCCG
CGCACATTTCCCCGAAAAGTGCCACCTAAATTGTAAGCGTTAATATTTTGTTAAAATTCGCGTTAAATTT
TTGTTAAATCAGCTCATTTTTTAACCAATAGGCCGAAATCGGCAAAATCCCTTATAAATCAAAAGAATAG
ACCGAGATAGGGT
[37 nt withheld, positions 14924-14960]
AAAGAACGTGGACTCCAACGTCAAAGG
[49 nt withheld, positions 14988-15036]
T
[91 nt withheld, positions 15038-15128]
G
[124 nt withheld, positions 15130-15253]
CCCATTCGCCATTCAGGCTGCGCAACTGTTGGGAAGGGCGATCGGTGCGGGCCTCTTCGCTATTACGCCA
GCTGGCGAAAGGGGGATGTGCTGCAAGGCGATTAAGTTGGGTAACGCCAGGGTTTTCCCAGTCACGACGT
TGTAAAACGACGGCCAGTGAGCGCGCGTAATACGACTCACTATAGGGCGAATTGGAGCTCCA
