>Addgene plasmid #61579 | Ai95(RCL-GCaMP6f) targeting vector | addgene partial sequence | sequence record 120187 | WPRE-R 5'-CATAGCGTAAAAGGAGCAACA-3'
TTTTGTAATCCAGAGGTTGATTATCGATAAGCTTGATATCGAATTCCTGCAGGGCCGGCCTTCACGTGTT
GCACTTAACGCGCCATTTATCTTTGTACACCTTACTTCGCTGTCATCATTTGTACAAACTCTTCGTAGTT
TACCTGACCATCCCCATCGATGTCTGCTTCCCTGATCATTTCATCAACCTCTTCATCTGTTAACTTCTCT
CCAAGGTTTGTCATCACGTGGCGAAGCTCTGCTGCACTGATGTAGCCATTGCCATCCTTATCAAACACAC
CGAACGCTTCTCTAATTTCTTCTTCCGTGTCCCTGTATTTCATTTTTCTTGCCATCATTGTCAGGAACTC
AGGGAAGTCGATTGTGCCGTCACCGTCGGCATCTACTTCATTGATCATGTCCTGCAGCTCTGCTTCTGTG
GGGTTCTGCCCCAGAGACCGCATCACCGTCCCCAGCTCCTTGGTTGTTATTGTCCCATCCCCGTCCTTGT
CAAATAGGGAGAATTCCTCTTTAAATTCTGCGATCTGCTCTTCAGTCAGTTGGTCCGGCAGGTTGTACTC
CAGCTTGTGCCCCAGGATGTTGCCGTCCTCCTTGAAGTCGATGCCCTTCAGCTCGATGCGGTTCACCAGG
GTGTCGCCCTCGAACTTCACCTCGGCGCGGGTCTTGTAGTTGCCGTCGTCCTTGAAGAAGATGGTGCGCT
CCTGGATGTAGCCTTCGGGCATGGCGGACTTGAAGAAGTCGTGCTGCTTCATGTGGT
