>Addgene plasmid #61579 | Ai95(RCL-GCaMP6f) targeting vector | addgene partial sequence | sequence record 120219 | pCAG-F 5'-GCAACGTGCTGGTTATTGTG-3'
GATTTGATACCGCGGGCCCGTATTCGAAATATAACTTCGTATAGCATACATTATACGAAGTTATTCGCGA
TGAATAAATGAAAGCTTGCAGATCCCCTCAGCACCATGGCTAGCGGCAGCCTCGGAGTTTGAATAGATAG
AATAAAATATCTTTATTTTCATTCCATCTGTGTGTTGGTTTTTTGTGTGAGATCTACGGGTGGCATCCCT
GTGACCCCTCCCCAGTGCCTCTCCTGGCCCTGGAAGTTGCCACTCCAGTGCCCACCAGCCTTGTCCTAAT
AAAATTAAGTTGCATCATTTTGTCTGACTAGGTGTCCTTCTATAATATTATGGGGTGGAGGGGGGTGGTA
TGGAGCAAGGGGCAAGTTGGGAAGACAACCTGTAGGGCCTGCGGGGTCTATTGGGAACCAAGCTGGAGTG
CAGTGGCACAATCTTGGCTCACTGCAATCTCCGCCTCCTGGGTTCAAGCGATTCTCCTGCCTCAGGCTCC
CGAGTTGTTGGGATTCCAGGCATGCATGACCAGGCTCAGCTAATTTTTGTTTTTTTGGTAGAGACGGGGT
TTCACCATATTGGCCAGGCTGGTCTCCAACTCCTAATCTCAGGTGATCTACCCACCTTGGCCTCCCAAAT
TGCTGGGATTACAGGCGTGAACCACTGCTCCCTTCCCTGTCCTTCTGCCTCAGCGCTGTAAGTCTGCAGA
AATTGATGATCTATTAA
